Addgene plasmid #228372: Scon_PheRS_TP_pK7fWG2_IVD_FP611
Purpose: Expresses N-term transit peptide from Silene conica PheRS (Warren et al., 2023) with demonstrated plastid targeting; proof-of-concept for Plasmid 228371
Depositing lab: Daniel Sloan. Depositing organization: Colorado State University, Fort Collins. Publication: Photosynthetic demands on translational machinery drive retention of redundant tRNA metabolism in plant organelles. DeTar RA, Chustecki JM, Martinez-Hottovy A, Ceriotti LF, Broz AK, Lou X, Sanchez-Puerta MV, Elowsky C, Christensen AC, Sloan DB. Proc Natl Acad Sci U S A. 2024 Dec 24;121(52):e2421485121. doi: 10.1073/pnas.2421485121. Epub 2024 Dec 18. PubMed 39693336.
Backbone
  Vector backbone: pK7fWG2_IVD_FP614
  Vector type: Plant Expression
Growth in bacteria
  Bacterial resistance: Spectinomycin, 50 μg/mL
  Growth temperature: 37°C
  Growth strain: DH5alpha
  Copy number: High Copy
Gene/Insert
  Gene/Insert name: N-terminal transit peptide from Silene conica PheRS (Warren et al., 2023) with demonstrated plastid targeting.
  Species: Silene conica
  Tag / fusion protein: Green Florescent Protien (C terminal on insert)
  Cloning method: Gateway Cloning
Terms and licenses: Academic/Nonprofit Terms; Industry Terms
How to cite: Scon_PheRS_TP_pK7fWG2_IVD_FP611 was a gift from Daniel Sloan (Addgene plasmid # 228372 ; http://n2t.net/addgene:228372 ; RRID:Addgene_228372)
