[The description below was written by a language model from this plasmid's Addgene catalogue record and pLannotate feature annotations shown in this document.]
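Description:
Scon_PheRS_TP_pK7fWG2_IVD_FP611 is a 12.7 kb plant expression binary vector built on a modified pK7FWG2-type Gateway backbone that also carries a mitochondrial marker cassette. It is propagated in E. coli through a high-copy ColE1/pUC-type origin (with a pBR322 bom site) under spectinomycin selection from an aadA (SmR) gene. The pVS1 oriV, RepA and StaA functions allow stable replication in Agrobacterium. Nopaline-type left and right T-DNA border repeats define the region transferred into plant cells, which includes a NOS promoter–nptII–NOS terminator cassette for kanamycin selection of transformed plant tissue.

The T-DNA carries two fluorescent reporter cassettes. In the first, a CaMV 35S promoter with a TMV Ω leader fragment drives a short insert, roughly 230 bp between attB1 and attB2 sites left by Gateway recombination. According to the record this insert is the N-terminal transit peptide of Silene conica phenylalanyl-tRNA synthetase (PheRS), and it is fused at its C terminus to EGFP and followed by a CaMV poly(A) signal. The feature table does not annotate the peptide itself. In the second cassette, an enhanced 35S promoter drives an N-terminal fragment of Arabidopsis isovaleryl-CoA dehydrogenase (IVD), a mitochondrial enzyme whose presequence presumably directs import, fused to the red fluorescent protein eqFP611. This cassette is also flanked by attB sites and ends in a CaMV poly(A) signal, providing an internal red reference signal in the same cells.

The PheRS transit peptide has demonstrated plastid targeting, so GFP is expected in plastids, distinct from the red marker. The record describes the plasmid as a proof-of-concept control for the companion dual-reporter vector used to assess subcellular localisation of organellar tRNA-metabolism proteins.
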