Features (pLannotate 1.2.2; 34 found; start..end, strand, type, name):
    179..201     -  misc_feature   MCS (fragment): pUC18/19 multiple cloning site
    294..473     +  promoter       NOS promoter: nopaline synthase promoter
    507..1298    +  CDS            neo: KKA2_KLEPN - Also known as kan, nptII. Experimental evidence at protein level: Swiss-Prot protein existence level 1. Resistance to kanamycin, neomycin, paromomycin, ribostamycin, butirosin and gentamicin B. From Klebsiella pneumoniae.
   1341..1593    +  terminator     NOS terminator: nopaline synthase terminator and poly(A) signal
   1686..1710    -  misc_feature   LB T-DNA repeat: left border repeat from nopaline C58 T-DNA
   1969..1992    +  promoter       Pc promoter (fragment): intI1 (promoter lies within the coding sequence); class 1 integron promoter
   2168..2224    +  CDS            GmR (fragment): gentamycin acetyltransferase; aacC1; confers resistance to gentamycin
   2235..3022    +  CDS            SmR (fragment): aminoglycoside adenylyltransferase (Murphy, 1985); aadA; confers resistance to spectinomycin and streptomycin
   3268..3856    +  rep_origin     ori: high-copy-number ColE1/pMB1/pBR322/pUC origin of replication
   4042..4182    -  misc_feature   bom: basis of mobility region from pBR322
   4284..4323    -  CDS            rop (fragment): Rop protein, which maintains plasmids at low copy number; rop
   4526..4720    -  rep_origin     pVS1 oriV: origin of replication for the Pseudomonas plasmid pVS1 (Heeb et al., 2000)
   4786..5859    -  CDS            pVS1 RepA: replication protein from the Pseudomonas plasmid pVS1 (Heeb et al., 2000)
   6288..6917    -  CDS            pVS1 StaA: stability protein from the Pseudomonas plasmid pVS1 (Heeb et al., 2000)
   7477..7878    -  CDS            Y4CG_SINFN (fragment): Protein inferred from homology: Swiss-Prot protein existence level 3. From Sinorhizobium fredii (strain NBRC 101917 / NGR234).
   8248..8272    -  misc_feature   RB T-DNA repeat: right border repeat from nopaline C58 T-DNA
   8321..8533    +  CDS            IBMP_CAMVB (fragment): Experimental evidence at protein level: Swiss-Prot protein existence level 1. Enhances the ribosomal termination-reinitiation event leading to the translation of major open reading frames on the polycistronic viral RNAs. From Cauliflower mosaic virus (strain Bari 1) (CaMV).
   8615..9286    +  promoter       CaMV 35S promoter (enhanced): cauliflower mosaic virus 35S promoter with a duplicated enhancer region
   9298..9322    +  protein_bind   attB1: mutant version of attB; recombination site for the Gateway® BP reaction BP Clonase™
   9343..9498    +  CDS            IVD (fragment): IVD_ARATH - Experimental evidence at protein level: Swiss-Prot protein existence level 1. Involved in degradation of the branched-chain amino acids, phytol and lysine for the supply of carbon and electrons to the ETF/ETFQO complex during dark-induced sugar starvation. From Arabidopsis thaliana (Mouse-ear cress).
   9502..10194   +  CDS            eqFP611: eqFP611 is a basic (constitutively fluorescent) red fluorescent protein published in 2002, derived from Entacmaea quadricolor. It has very low acid sensitivity.
  10214..10238   -  protein_bind   attB2: mutant version of attB; recombination site for the Gateway® BP reaction BP Clonase™
  10240..10267   +  CDS            3xHA (fragment): three tandem HA epitope tags
  10308..10344   +  ncRNA          PK1-TEV CVMV: Accession: RF01102 - 5'-leader pseudoknot of TEV/CVMV
  10471..10500   +  misc_feature   MCS (fragment): pUC18/19 multiple cloning site
  10546..10705   +  polyA_signal   CaMV poly(A) signal (fragment): cauliflower mosaic virus polyadenylation signal
  10706..10726   +  misc_feature   MCS (fragment): pUC18/19 multiple cloning site
  11169..11513   +  promoter       CaMV 35S promoter: strong constitutive promoter from cauliflower mosaic virus
  11466..11512   +  promoter       minimal CaMV 35S promoter: minimal 35S promoter from cauliflower mosaic virus
  11545..11570   +  misc_feature   TMV Ω (fragment): translational enhancer from the tobacco mosaic virus 5'-leader sequence (Gallie et al., 1988)
  11613..11637   +  protein_bind   attB1: mutant version of attB; recombination site for the Gateway® BP reaction BP Clonase™
  11872..11896   -  protein_bind   attB2: mutant version of attB; recombination site for the Gateway® BP reaction BP Clonase™
  11904..12623   +  CDS            EGFP: the original enhanced GFP (Yang et al., 1996) mammalian codon-optimized
  12688..152     +  polyA_signal   CaMV poly(A) signal (fragment) (across the origin): cauliflower mosaic virus polyadenylation signal
>Addgene plasmid #228372 | Scon_PheRS_TP_pK7fWG2_IVD_FP611 | addgene full sequence | sequence record 455843 | Addgene NGS Result
GAATAATGTGTGAGTAGTTCCCAGATAAGGGAATTAGGGTTCTTATAGGGTTTCGCTCATGTGTTGAGCA
TATAAGAAACCCTTAGTATGTATTTGTATTTGTAAAATACTTCTATCAATAAAATTTCTAATTCCTAAAA
CCAAAATCCAGTGACCTGCAGGCATGCGACGTCGGGCCCTCTAGAGGATCCCCGGGTACCGCGAATTATC
GATCATGAGCGGAGAATTAAGGGAGTCACGTTATGACCCCCGCCGATGACGCGGGACAAGCCGTTTTACG
TTTGGAACTGACAGAACCGCAACGTTGAAGGAGCCACTGAGCCGCGGGTTTCTGGAGTTTAATGAGCTAA
GCACATACGTCAGAAACCATTATTGCGCGTTCAAAAGTCGCCTAAGGTCACTATCAGCTAGCAAATATTT
CTTGTCAAAAATGCTCCACTGACGTTCCATAAATTCCCCTCGGTATCCAATTAGAGTCTCATATTCACTC
TCAACTCGATCGAGGCATGATTGAACAAGATGGATTGCACGCAGGTTCTCCGGCCGCTTGGGTGGAGAGG
CTATTCGGCTATGACTGGGCACAACAGACAATCGGCTGCTCTGATGCCGCCGTGTTCCGGCTGTCAGCGC
AGGGGCGCCCGGTTCTTTTTGTCAAGACCGACCTGTCCGGTGCCCTGAATGAACTCCAAGACGAGGCAGC
GCGGCTATCGTGGCTGGCCACGACGGGCGTTCCTTGCGCAGCTGTGCTCGACGTTGTCACTGAAGCGGGA
AGGGACTGGCTGCTATTGGGCGAAGTGCCGGGGCAGGATCTCCTGTCATCTCACCTTGCTCCTGCCGAGA
AAGTATCCATCATGGCTGATGCAATGCGGCGGCTGCATACGCTTGATCCGGCTACCTGCCCATTCGACCA
CCAAGCGAAACATCGCATCGAGCGAGCACGTACTCGGATGGAAGCCGGTCTTGTCGATCAGGATGATCTG
GACGAAGAGCATCAGGGGCTCGCGCCAGCCGAACTGTTCGCCAGGCTCAAGGCGCGGATGCCCGACGGCG
AGGATCTCGTCGTGACCCACGGCGATGCCTGCTTGCCGAATATCATGGTGGAAAATGGCCGCTTTTCTGG
ATTCATCGACTGTGGCCGGCTGGGTGTGGCGGACCGCTATCAGGACATAGCGTTGGCTACCCGTGATATT
GCTGAAGAGCTTGGCGGCGAATGGGCTGACCGCTTCCTCGTGCTTTACGGTATCGCCGCTCCCGATTCGC
AGCGCATCGCCTTCTATCGCCTTCTTGACGAGTTCTTCTGAGCGGGACTCTGGGGTTCGGACTCTAGCTA
GAGTCAAGCAGATCGTTCAAACATTTGGCAATAAAGTTTCTTAAGATTGAATCCTGTTGCCGGTCTTGCG
ATGATTATCATATAATTTCTGTTGAATTACGTTAAGCATGTAATAATTAACATGTAATGCATGACGTTAT
TTATGAGATGGGTTTTTATGATTAGAGTCCCGCAATTATACATTTAATACGCGATAGAAAACAAAATATA
GCGCGCAAACTAGGATAAATTATCGCGCGCGGTGTCATCTATGTTACTAGATCGACCGGCATGCAAGCTG
ATAATTCAATTCGGCGTTAATTCAGTACATTAAAAACGTCCGCAATGTGTTATTAAGTTGTCTAAGCGTC
AATTTGTTTACACCACAATATATCCTGCCACCAGCCAGCCAACAGCTCCCCGACCGGCAGCTCGGCACAA
AATCACCACTCGATACAGGCAGCCCATCAGTCCGGGACGGCGTCAGCGGGAGAGCCGTTGTAAGGCGGCA
GACTTTGCTCATGTTACCGATGCTATTCGGAAGAACGGCAACTAAGCTGCCGGGTTTGAAACACGGATGA
TCTCGCGGAGGGTAGCATGTTGATTGTAACGATGACAGAGCGTTGCTGCCTGTGATCAATTCGGGCACGA
ACCCAGTGGACATAAGCCTGTTCGGTTCGTAAGCTGTAATGCAAGTAGCGTATGCGCTCACGCAACTGGT
CCAGAACCTTGACCGAACGCAGCGGTGGTAACGGCGCAGTGGCGGTTTTCATGGCTTGTTATGACTGTTT
TTTTGGGGTACAGTCTATGCCTCGGGCATCCAAGCAGCAAGCGCGTTACGCCGTGGGTCGATGTTTGATG
TTATGGAGCAGCAACGATGTTACGCAGCAGGGCAGTCGCCCTAAAACAAAGTTAAACATCATGGGGGAAG
CGGTGATCGCCGAAGTATCGACTCAACTATCAGAGGTAGTTGGCGTCATCGAGCGCCATCTCGAACCGAC
GTTGCTGGCCGTACATTTGTACGGCTCCGCAGTGGATGGCGGCCTGAAGCCACACAGTGATATTGATTTG
CTGGTTACGGTGACCGTAAGGCTTGATGAAACAACGCGGCGAGCTTTGATCAACGACCTTTTGGAAACTT
CGGCTTCCCCTGGAGAGAGCGAGATTCTCCGCGCTGTAGAAGTCACCATTGTTGTGCACGACGACATCAT
TCCGTGGCGTTATCCAGCTAAGCGCGAACTGCAATTTGGAGAATGGCAGCGCAATGACATTCTTGCAGGT
ATCTTCGAGCCAGCCACGATCGACATTGATCTGGCTATCTTGCTGACAAAAGCAAGAGAACATAGCGTTG
CCTTGGTAGGTCCAGCGGCGGAGGAACTCTTTGATCCGGTTCCTGAACAGGATCTATTTGAGGCGCTAAA
TGAAACCTTAACGCTATGGAACTCGCCGCCCGACTGGGCTGGCGATGAGCGAAATGTAGTGCTTACGTTG
TCCCGCATTTGGTACAGCGCAGTAACCGGCAAAATCGCGCCGAAGGATGTCGCTGCCGACTGGGCAATGG
AGCGCCTGCCGGCCCAGTATCAGCCCGTCATACTTGAAGCTAGACAGGCTTATCTTGGACAAGAAGAAGA
TCGCTTGGCCTCGCGCGCAGATCAGTTGGAAGAATTTGTCCACTACGTGAAAGGCGAGATCACCAAGGTA
GTCGGCAAATAATGTCTAGCTAGAAATTCGTTCAAGCCGACGCCGCTTCGCGGCGCGGCTTAACTCAAGC
GTTAGATGCACTAAGCACATAATTGCTCACAGCCAAACTATCAGGTCAAGTCTGCTTTTATTATTTTTAA
GCGTGCATAATAAGCCCTACACAAATTGGGAGATATATCATGCATGACCAAAATCCCTTAACGTGAGTTT
TCGTTCCACTGAGCGTCAGACCCCGTAGAAAAGATCAAAGGATCTTCTTGAGATCCTTTTTTTCTGCGCG
TAATCTGCTGCTTGCAAACAAAAAAACCACCGCTACCAGCGGTGGTTTGTTTGCCGGATCAAGAGCTACC
AACTCTTTTTCCGAAGGTAACTGGCTTCAGCAGAGCGCAGATACCAAATACTGTCCTTCTAGTGTAGCCG
TAGTTAGGCCACCACTTCAAGAACTCTGTAGCACCGCCTACATACCTCGCTCTGCTAATCCTGTTACCAG
TGGCTGCTGCCAGTGGCGATAAGTCGTGTCTTACCGGGTTGGACTCAAGACGATAGTTACCGGATAAGGC
GCAGCGGTCGGGCTGAACGGGGGGTTCGTGCACACAGCCCAGCTTGGAGCGAACGACCTACACCGAACTG
AGATACCTACAGCGTGAGCTATGAGAAAGCGCCACGCTTCCCGAAGGGAGAAAGGCGGACAGGTATCCGG
TAAGCGGCAGGGTCGGAACAGGAGAGCGCACGAGGGAGCTTCCAGGGGGAAACGCCTGGTATCTTTATAG
TCCTGTCGGGTTTCGCCACCTCTGACTTGAGCGTCGATTTTTGTGATGCTCGTCAGGGGGGCGGAGCCTA
TGGAAAAACGCCAGCAACGCGGCCTTTTTACGGTTCCTGGCCTTTTGCTGGCCTTTTGCTCACATGTTCT
TTCCTGCGTTATCCCCTGATTCTGTGGATAACCGTATTACCGCCTTTGAGTGAGCTGATACCGCTCGCCG
CAGCCGAACGACCGAGCGCAGCGAGTCAGTGAGCGAGGAAGCGGAAGAGCGCCTGATGCGGTATTTTCTC
CTTACGCATCTGTGCGGTATTTCACACCGCATATGGTGCACTCTCAGTACAATCTGCTCTGATGCCGCAT
AGTTAAGCCAGTATACACTCCGCTATCGCTACGTGACTGGGTCATGGCTGCGCCCCGACACCCGCCAACA
CCCGCTGACGCGCCCTGACGGGCTTGTCTGCTCCCGGCATCCGCTTACAGACAAGCTGTGACCGTCTCCG
GGAGCTGCATGTGTCAGAGGTTTTCACCGTCATCACCGAAACGCGCGAGGCAGGGTGCCTTGATGTGGGC
GCCGGCGGTCGAGTGGCGACGGCGCGGCTTGTCCGCGCCCTGGTAGATTGCCTGGCCGTAGGCCAGCCAT
TTTTGAGCGGCCAGCGGCCGCGATAGGCCGACGCGAAGCGGCGGGGCGTAGGGAGCGCAGCGACCGAAGG
GTAGGCGCTTTTTGCAGCTCTTCGGCTGTGCGCTGGCCAGACAGTTATGCACAGGCCAGGCGGGTTTTAA
GAGTTTTAATAAGTTTTAAAGAGTTTTAGGCGGAAAAATCGCCTTTTTTCTCTTTTATATCAGTCACTTA
CATGTGTGACCGGTTCCCAATGTACGGCTTTGGGTTCCCAATGTACGGGTTCCGGTTCCCAATGTACGGC
TTTGGGTTCCCAATGTACGTGCTATCCACAGGAAAGAGACCTTTTCGACCTTTTTCCCCTGCTAGGGCAA
TTTGCCCTAGCATCTGCTCCGTACATTAGGAACCGGCGGATGCTTCGCCCTCGATCAGGTTGCGGTAGCG
CATGACTAGGATCGGGCCAGCCTGCCCCGCCTCCTCCTTCAAATCGTACTCCGGCAGGTCATTTGACCCG
ATCAGCTTGCGCACGGTGAAACAGAACTTCTTGAACTCTCCGGCGCTGCCACTGCGTTCGTAGATCGTCT
TGAACAACCATCTGGCTTCTGCCTTGCCTGCGGCGCGGCGTGCCAGGCGGTAGAGAAAACGGCCGATGCC
GGGATCGATCAAAAAGTAATCGGGGTGAACCGTCAGCACGTCCGGGTTCTTGCCTTCTGTGATCTCGCGG
TACATCCAATCAGCTAGCTCGATCTCGATGTACTCCGGCCGCCCGGTTTCGCTCTTTACGATCTTGTAGC
GGCTAATCAAGGCTTCACCCTCGGATACCGTCACCAGGCGGCCGTTCTTGGCCTTCTTCGTACGCTGCAT
GGCAACGTGCGTGGTGTTTAACCGAATGCAGGTTTCTACCAGGTCGTCTTTCTGCTTTCCGCCATCGGCT
CGCCGGCAGAACTTGAGTACGTCCGCAACGTGTGGACGGAACACGCGGCCGGGCTTGTCTCCCTTCCCTT
CCCGGTATCGGTTCATGGATTCGGTTAGATGGGAAACCGCCATCAGTACCAGGTCGTAATCCCACACACT
GGCCATGCCGGCCGGCCCTGCGGAAACCTCTACGTGCCCGTCTGGAAGCTCGTAGCGGATCACCTCGCCA
GCTCGTCGGTCACGCTTCGACAGACGGAAAACGGCCACGTCCATGATGCTGCGACTATCGCGGGTGCCCA
CGTCATAGAGCATCGGAACGAAAAAATCTGGTTGCTCGTCGCCCTTGGGCGGCTTCCTAATCGACGGCGC
ACCGGCTGCCGGCGGTTGCCGGGATTCTTTGCGGATTCGATCAGCGGCCGCTTGCCACGATTCACCGGGG
CGTGCTTCTGCCTCGATGCGTTGCCGCTGGGCGGCCTGCGCGGCCTTCAACTTCTCCACCAGGTCATCAC
CCAGCGCCGCGCCGATTTGTACCGGGCCGGATGGTTTGCGACCGCTCACGCCGATTCCTCGGGCTTGGGG
GTTCCAGTGCCATTGCAGGGCCGGCAGACAACCCAGCCGCTTACGCCTGGCCAACCGCCCGTTCCTCCAC
ACATGGGGCATTCCACGGCGTCGGTGCCTGGTTGTTCTTGATTTTCCATGCCGCCTCCTTTAGCCGCTAA
AATTCATCTACTCATTTATTCATTTGCTCATTTACTCTGGTAGCTGCGCGATGTATTCAGATAGCAGCTC
GGTAATGGTCTTGCCTTGGCGTACCGCGTACATCTTCAGCTTGGTGTGATCCTCCGCCGGCAACTGAAAG
TTGACCCGCTTCATGGCTGGCGTGTCTGCCAGGCTGGCCAACGTTGCAGCCTTGCTGCTGCGTGCGCTCG
GACGGCCGGCACTTAGCGTGTTTGTGCTTTTGCTCATTTTCTCTTTACCTCATTAACTCAAATGAGTTTT
GATTTAATTTCAGCGGCCAGCGCCTGGACCTCGCGGGCAGCGTCGCCCTCGGGTTCTGATTCAAGAACGG
TTGTGCCGGCGGCGGCAGTGCCTGGGTAGCTCACGCGCTGCGTGATACGGGACTCAAGAATGGGCAGCTC
GTACCCGGCCAGCGCCTCGGCAACCTCACCGCCGATGCGCGTGCCTTTGATCGCCCGCGACACGACAAAG
GCCGCTTGTAGCCTTCCATCCGTGACCTCAATGCGCTGCTTAACCAGCTCCACCAGGTCGGCGGTGGCCC
ATATGTCGTAAGGGCTTGGCTGCACCGGAATCAGCACGAAGTCGGCTGCCTTGATCGCGGACACAGCCAA
GTCCGCCGCCTGGGGCGCTCCGTCGATCACTACGAAGTCGCGCCGGCCGATGGCCTTCACGTCGCGGTCA
ATCGTCGGGCGGTCGATGCCGACAACGGTTAGCGGTTGATCTTCCCGCACGGCCGCCCAATCGCGGGCAC
TGCCCTGGGGATCGGAATCGACTAACAGAACATCGGCCCCGGCGAGTTGCAGGGCGCGGGCTAGATGGGT
TGCGATGGTCGTCTTGCCTGACCCGCCTTTCTGGTTAAGTACAGCGATAACCTTCATGCGTTCCCCTTGC
GTATTTGTTTATTTACTCATCGCATCATATACGCAGCGACCGCATGACGCAAGCTGTTTTACTCAAATAC
ACATCACCTTTTTAGACGGCGGCGCTCGGTTTCTTCAGCGGCCAAGCTGGCCGGCCAGGCCGCCAGCTTG
GCATCAGACAAACCGGCCAGGATTTCATGCAGCCGCACGGTTGAGACGTGCGCGGGCGGCTCGAACACGT
ACCCGGCCGCGATCATCTCCGCCTCGATCTCTTCGGTAATGAAAAACGGTTCGTCCTGGCCGTCCTGGTG
CGGTTTCATGCTTGTTCCTCTTGGCGTTCATTCTCGGCGGCCGCCAGGGCGTCGGCCTCGGTCAATGCGT
CCTCACGGAAGGCACCGCGCCGCCTGGCCTCGGTGGGCGTCACTTCCTCGCTGCGCTCAAGTGCGCGGTA
CAGGGTCGAGCGATGCACGCCAAGCAGTGCAGCCGCCTCTTTCACGGTGCGGCCTTCCTGGTCGATCAGC
TCGCGGGCGTGCGCGATCTGTGCCGGGGTGAGGGTAGGGCGGGGGCCAAACTTCACGCCTCGGGCCTTGG
CGGCCTCGCGCCCGCTCCGGGTGCGGTCGATGATTAGGGAACGCTCGAACTCGGCAATGCCGGCGAACAC
GGTCAACACCATGCGGCCGGCCGGCGTGGTGGTGTCGGCCCACGGCTCTGCCAGGCTACGCAGGCCCGCG
CCGGCCTCCTGGATGCGCTCGGCAATGTCCAGTAGGTCGCGGGTGCTGCGGGCCAGGCGGTCTAGCCTGG
TCACTGTCACAACGTCGCCAGGGCGTAGGTGGTCAAGCATCCTGGCCAGCTCCGGGCGGTCGCGCCTGGT
GCCGGTGATCTTCTCGGAAAACAGCTTGGTGCAGCCGGCCGCGTGCAGTTCGGCCCGTTGGTTGGTCAAG
TCCTGGTCGTCGGTGCTGACGCGGGCATAGCCCAGCAGGCCAGCGGCGGCGCTCTTGTTCATGGCGTAAT
GTCTCCGGTTCTAGTCGCAAGTATTCTACTTTATGCGACTAAAACACGCGACAAGAAAACGCCAGGAAAA
GGGCAGGGCGGCAGCCTGTCGCGTAACTTAGGACTTGTGCGACATGTCGTTTTCAGAAGACGGCTGCACT
GAACGTCAGAAGCCGACTGCACTATAGCAGCGGAGGGGTTGGATCAAAGTACTTTAAAGTACTTTAAAGT
ACTTTAAAGTACTTTGATCCCGAGGGGAACCCTGTGGTTGGCATGCACATACAAATGGACGAACGGATAA
ACCTTTTCACGCCCTTTTAAATATCCGATTATTCTAATAAACGCTCTTTTCTCTTAGGTTTACCCGCCAA
TATATCCTGTCAAACACTGATAGTTTAAACTGAAGGCGGGAAACGACAATCTGATCCAAGCTCAAGCTAA
GCTTGAGCTCTCCCATATGGTCGACTAGAGCCAAGCTGATCTCCTTTGCCCCGGAGATCACCATGGACGA
CTTTCTCTATCTCTACGATCTAGGAAGAAAGTTCGACGGAGAAGGTGACGATACCATGTTCACCACCGAT
AATGAGAAGATTAGCCTCTTCAATTTCAGAAAGAATGCTGACCCACAGATGGTTAGAGAGGCTGCAGGTC
AACATGGTGGAGCACGACACACTTGTCTACTCCAAAAATATCAAAGATACAGTCTCAGAAGACCAAAGGG
CAATTGAGACTTTTCAACAAAGGGTAATATCCGGAAACCTCCTCGGATTCCATTGCCCAGCTATCTGTCA
CTTTATTGTGAAGATAGTGGAAAAGGAAGGTGGCTCCTACAAATGCCATCATTGCGATAAAGGAAAGGCC
ATCGTTGAAGATGCCTCTGCCGACAGTGGTCCCAAAGATGGACCCCCACCCACGAGGAGCATCGTGGAAA
AAGAAGACGTTCCAACCACGTCTTCAAAGCAAGTGGATTGATGTGATAACATGGTGGAGCACGACACACT
TGTCTACTCCAAAAATATCAAAGATACAGTCTCAGAAGACCAAAGGGCAATTGAGACTTTTCAACAAAGG
GTAATATCCGGAAACCTCCTCGGATTCCATTGCCCAGCTATCTGTCACTTTATTGTGAAGATAGTGGAAA
AGGAAGGTGGCTCCTACAAATGCCATCATTGCGATAAAGGAAAGGCCATCGTTGAAGATGCCTCTGCCGA
CAGTGGTCCCAAAGATGGACCCCCACCCACGAGGAGCATCGTGGAAAAAGAAGACGTTCCAACCACGTCT
TCAAAGCAAGTGGATTGATGTGATATCTCCACTGACGTAAGGGATGACGCACAATCCCACTATCCTTCGC
AAGACCCTTCCTCTATATAAGGAAGTTCATTTCATTTGGAGAGGACCTCGAGAATTCACAAGTTTGTACA
AAAAAGCAGGCTCCGCGGCCGCCCCCTTCACCATGCAGAGGTTTTTCTCCGCCAGATCGATTCTCGGTTA
CGCCGTCAAGACGCGGAGGAGGTCTTTCTCTTCTCGTTCTTCGTCTCTCCTATTCGACGACACTCAGTTA
CAGTTTAAAGAAAGTGTATCCAAGTTTGCGCAAGATAGGATCCCGCACGGGATGAACTCACTGATCAAGG
AAAATATGCGTATGATGGTGGTCATGGAAGGTTCGGTCAACGGCTACCAATTCAAATGCACAGGTGAAGG
AGATGGCAATCCATACATGGGAACTCAAACCATGAGGATCAAAGTCGTCGAGGGAGGACCTCTGCCATTT
GCCTTTGACATTCTTGCCACAAGCTTCATGTATGGCAGCAAGACTTTTATCAAGCACACTAAAGGCATTC
CTGATTTCTTTAAACAGTCCTTTCCTGAGGGTTTTACTTGGGAAAGAGTTACAAGATACGAAGATGGTGG
AGTCTTTACCGTTATGCAGGACACCAGCCTTGAAGATGGCTGTCTCGTTTACCACGCCAAAGTCACTGGG
GTAAACTTTCCCTCCAATGGTGCCGTGATGCAGAAGAAGACCAAGGGTTGGGAGCCAAATACAGAGATGC
TGTATCCAGCAGATGGTGGTCTGAGGGGATACTCTCAAATGGCACTGAATGTTGATGGTGGTGGCTATCT
GTCTTGCTCTTTCGAAACAACTTACAGGTCAAAAAAGACCGTCGAGAACTTCAAGATGCCCGGTTTCCAT
TTTGTTGATCACCGCCTGGAAAGGTTAGAGGAAAGTGACAAGGAAATGTTCGTAGTACAACACGAACACG
CAGTTGCCAAGTTCTGTGACCTTCCATCCAAACTGGGACGTCTTTGAAAGGGTGGGCGCGCCGACCCAGC
TTTCTTGTACAAAGTGGTTTACCCATACGATGTTCCAGATTACGCTTGAGAGCTCGCATAATTCTCAACA
CAACATATACAAAACAAACGAATCTCAAGCAATCAAGCATTCTACTTCTATTGCAGCAATTTAAATCATT
TCTTTTAAAGCAAAAGCAATTTTCTGAAAATTTTCACCATTTACGAACGATAGCCATGGCACTCATCTTT
GGCACAGTCAACGCTAACATCCTGAAGGAAGTGTTCGGTGGAGCTCGGTACCCGGGGATCCTCTAGAGTC
CGCAAAAATCACCAGTCTCTCTCTACAAATCTATCTCTCTCTATTTTTCTCCAGAATAATGTGTGAGTAG
TTCCCAGATAAGGGAATTAGGGTTCTTATAGGGTTTCGCTCATGTGTTGAGCATATAAGAAACCCTTAGT
ATGTATTTGTATTTGTAAAATACTTCTATCAATAAAATTTCTAATTCCTAAAACCAAAATCCAGTGACCT
GCAGGCATGCAAGCTTGGCACTGGCCCTACGCGGCAGGTCTCATCAAGACGATCTACCCGAGTAATAATC
TCCAGGAGATCAAATACCTTCCCAAGAAGGTTAAAGATGCAGTCAAAAGATTCAGGACTAACTGCATCAA
GAACACAGAGAAAGATATATTTCTCAAGATCAGAAGTACTATTCCAGTATGGACGATTCAAGGCTTGCTT
CATAAACCAAGGCAAGTAATAGAGATTGGAGTCTCTAAGAAAGTAGTTCCTACTGAATCAAAGGCCATGG
AGTCAAAAATTCAGATCGAGGATCTAACAGAACTCGCCGTGAAGACTGGCGAACAGTTCATACAGAGTCT
TTTACGACTCAATGACAAGAAGAAAATCTTCGTCAACATGGTGGAGCACGACACTCTCGTCTACTCCAAG
AATATCAAAGATACAGTCTCAGAAGACCAAAGGGCTATTGAGACTTTTCAACAAAGGGTAATATCGGGAA
ACCTCCTCGGATTCCATTGCCCAGCTATCTGTCACTTCATCAAAAGGACAGTAGAAAAGGAAGGTGGCAC
CTACAAATGCCATCATTGCGATAAAGGAAAGGCTATCGTTCAAGATGCCCCTGCCGACAGTGGTCCCAAA
GATGGACCCCCACCCACGAGGAGCATCGTGGAAAAAGAAGACGTTCCAACCACGTCTTCAAAGCAAGTGG
ATTGATGTGATATCTCCACTGACGTAAGGGATGACGCACAATCCCACTATCCTTCGCAAGACCCTTCCTC
TATATAAGGAAGTTCATTTCATTTGGAGAGGACTCCGGTATTTTTACAACAATTACCACAACAAAACAAA
CAACAAACAACATTACAATTTACTATTCTAGTCGACCTGCAGGCGGCCGCACTAGTGATATCACAAGTTT
GTACAAAAAAGCAGGCTCCGCGGCCGCCCCCTTCACCATGGCTACAATCTCCTTTGCTCAATCCACAATC
TTCTCTAAACATTCACATATAATCTGCAGAAATCATGTTGGATTCTTCAATTTATCTCGCGCTTTTTCCA
CATCTTCTTCAGCCCTTTCCTCTAACAATGTTCGCCCTAAAAAATGGAGACGACATGTTGTTGCTTCAAT
GGTGGAGGTTGGTGGGGTCAAAATTAAGGGTGGGCGCGCCGACCCAGCTTTCTTGTACAAAGTGGTGATA
TCAATGGTGAGCAAGGGCGAGGAGCTGTTCACCGGGGTGGTGCCCATCCTGGTCGAGCTGGACGGCGACG
TAAACGGCCACAAGTTCAGCGTGTCCGGCGAGGGCGAGGGCGATGCCACCTACGGCAAGCTGACCCTGAA
GTTCATCTGCACCACCGGCAAGCTGCCCGTGCCCTGGCCCACCCTCGTGACCACCCTGACCTACGGCGTG
CAGTGCTTCAGCCGCTACCCCGACCACATGAAGCAGCACGACTTCTTCAAGTCCGCCATGCCCGAAGGCT
ACGTCCAGGAGCGCACCATCTTCTTCAAGGACGACGGCAACTACAAGACCCGCGCCGAGGTGAAGTTCGA
GGGCGACACCCTGGTGAACCGCATCGAGCTGAAGGGCATCGACTTCAAGGAGGACGGCAACATCCTGGGG
CACAAGCTGGAGTACAACTACAACAGCCACAACGTCTATATCATGGCCGACAAGCAGAAGAACGGCATCA
AGGTGAACTTCAAGATCCGCCACAACATCGAGGACGGCAGCGTGCAGCTCGCCGACCACTACCAGCAGAA
CACCCCCATCGGCGACGGCCCCGTGCTGCTGCCCGACAACCACTACCTGAGCACCCAGTCCGCCCTGAGC
AAAGACCCCAACGAGAAGCGCGATCACATGGTCCTGCTGGAGTTCGTGACCGCCGCCGGGATCACTCTCG
GCATGGACGAGCTGTACAAGTAACCGCGGCCATGCTAGAGTCCGCAAAAATCACCAGTCTCTCTCTACAA
ATCTATCTCTCTCTATTTTTCTCCA
